>Addgene plasmid #216779 | T7-LacO-LgBiT | addgene full sequence | sequence record 428952 | Addgene NGS Result
CTGGCTGGCTGGCATAAATATCTCACTCGCAATCAAATTCAGCCGATAGCGGAACGGGAAGGCGACTGGA
GTGCCATGTCCGGTTTTCAACAAACCATGCAAATGCTGAATGAGGGCATCGTTCCCACTGCGATGCTGGT
TGCCAACGATCAGATGGCGCTGGGCGCAATGCGCGCCATTACCGAGTCCGGGCTGCGCGTTGGTGCGGAT
ATCTCGGTAGTGGGATACGACGATACCGAAGATAGCTCATGTTATATCCCGCCGTTAACCACCATCAAAC
AGGATTTTCGCCTGCTGGGGCAAACCAGCGTGGACCGCTTGCTGCAACTCTCTCAGGGCCAGGCGGTGAA
GGGCAATCAGCTGTTGCCAGTCTCACTGGTGAAAAGAAAAACCACCCTGGCGCCCAATACGCAAACCGCC
TCTCCCCGCGCGTTGGCCGATTCATTAATGCAGCTGGCACGACAGGTTTCCCGACTGGAAAGCGGGCAGT
GACTCATGACCAAAATCCCTTAACGTGAGTTACGCGCGCGTCGTTCCACTGAGCGTCAGACCCCGTAGAA
AAGATCAAAGGATCTTCTTGAGATCCTTTTTTTCTGCGCGTAATCTGCTGCTTGCAAACAAAAAAACCAC
CGCTACCAGCGGTGGTTTGTTTGCCGGATCAAGAGCTACCAACTCTTTTTCCGAAGGTAACTGGCTTCAG
CAGAGCGCAGATACCAAATACTGTTCTTCTAGTGTAGCCGTAGTTAGCCCACCACTTCAAGAACTCTGTA
GCACCGCCTACATACCTCGCTCTGCTAATCCTGTTACCAGTGGCTGCTGCCAGTGGCGATAAGTCGTGTC
TTACCGGGTTGGACTCAAGACGATAGTTACCGGATAAGGCGCAGCGGTCGGGCTGAACGGGGGGTTCGTG
CACACAGCCCAGCTTGGAGCGAACGACCTACACCGAACTGAGATACCTACAGCGTGAGCTATGAGAAAGC
GCCACGCTTCCCGAAGGGAGAAAGGCGGACAGGTATCCGGTAAGCGGCAGGGTCGGAACAGGAGAGCGCA
CGAGGGAGCTTCCAGGGGGAAACGCCTGGTATCTTTATAGTCCTGTCGGGTTTCGCCACCTCTGACTTGA
GCGTCGATTTTTGTGATGCTCGTCAGGGGGGCGGAGCCTATGGAAAAACGCCAGCAACGCGGCCTTTTTA
CGGTTCCTGGCCTTTTGCTGGCCTTTTGCTCACATGTTCTTTCCTGCGTTATCCCCTGATTCTGTGGATA
ACCGTATTACCGCCTTTGAGTGAGCTGATACCGCTCGCCGCAGCCGAACGACCGAGCGCAGCGAGTCAGT
GAGCGAGGAAGCGGAAGGCGAGAGTAGGGAACTGCCAGGCATCAAACTAAGCAGAAGGCCCCTGACGGAT
GGCCTTTTTGCGTTTCTACAAACTCTTTCTGTGTTGTAAAACGACGGCCAGTCTTAAGCTCGGGCCCCCT
GGGCGGTTCTGATAACGAGTAATCGTTAATCCGCAAATAACGTAAAAACCCGCTTCGGCGGGTTTTTTTA
TGGGGGGAGTTTAGGGAAAGAGCATTTGTCAGAATATTTAAGGGCGCCTGTCACTTTGCTTGATATATGA
GAATTATTTAACCTTATAAATGAGAAAAAAGCAACGCACTTTAAATAAGATACGTTGCTTTTTCGATTGA
TGAACACCTATAATTAAACTATTCATCTATTATTTATGATTTTTTGTATATACAATATTTCTAGTTTGTT
AAAGAGAATTAAGAAAATAAATCTCGAAAATAATAAAGGGAAAATCAGTTTTTGATATCAAAATTATACA
TGTCAACGATAATACAAAATATAATACAAACTATAAGATGTTATCAGTATTTATTATCATTTAGAATAAA
TTTTGTGTCGCCCTTCCGCGAAATTAATACGACTCACTATAGGGGAATTGTGAGCGGATAACAATTCCCC
TCTAGAAATAATTTTGTTTAACTTTTAGGAGGTAAAACATATGGTCTTCACTCTGGAAGATTTCGTAGGT
GACTGGGAGCAAACAGCAGCATACAATCTTGATCAAGTGTTGGAGCAAGGGGGGGTAAGCTCTCTCCTCC
AAAACTTGGCTGTCTCAGTTACTCCAATTCAACGAATTGTACGGTCAGGGGAAAATGCACTCAAGATTGA
CATTCATGTCATCATTCCTTATGAGGGTCTGAGTGCCGATCAGATGGCCCAGATCGAGGAGGTTTTTAAG
GTAGTGTATCCCGTGGATGATCATCACTTTAAGGTAATTTTGCCCTACGGAACTCTGGTAATTGACGGAG
TGACCCCCAATATGCTCAATTATTTTGGTAGGCCCTATGAAGGTATTGCTGTCTTCGACGGAAAAAAAAT
AACAGTTACTGGGACACTCTGGAATGGTAATAAGATTATAGACGAACGCTTGATCACTCCTGACGGCAGT
ATGTTGTTCCGCGTTACCATAAATGGGTCTCACCACCATCATCACCATTAACCCCCTAGCATAACCCCTT
GGGGCCTCTAAACGGGTCTTGAGGGGTTTTTTGCCCCTGAGACGCGTCAATCGAGTTCGTACCTAAGGGC
GACACCCCATAATTAGCCCGGGCGAAAGGCCCAGTCTTTCGACTGAGCCTTTCGTTTTATTTGATGCCTG
GCAGTTCCCTACTCTCGCATGGGGAGTCCCCACACTACCATCGGCGCTACGGCGTTTCACTTCTGAGTTC
GGCATGGGGTCAGGTGGGACCACCGCGCTACTGCCGCCAGGCAAACAAGGGGTGTTATGAGCCATATTCA
GGTATAAATGGGCTCGCGATAATGTTCAGAATTGGTTAATTGGTTGTAACACTGACCCCTATTTGTTTAT
TTTTCTAAATACATTCAAATATGTATCCGCTCATGAGACAATAACCCTGATAAATGCTTCAATAATATTG
AAAAAGGAAGAATATGAGTATTCAACATTTCCGTGTCGCCCTTATTCCCTTTTTTGCGGCATTTTGCCTT
CCTGTTTTTGCTCACCCAGAAACGCTGGTGAAAGTAAAAGATGCTGAAGATCAGTTGGGTGCACGAGTGG
GTTACATCGAACTGGATCTCAACAGCGGTAAGATCCTTGAGAGTTTTCGCCCCGAAGAACGTTTTCCAAT
GATGAGCACTTTTAAAGTTCTGCTATGTGGCGCGGTATTATCCCGTATTGACGCCGGGCAAGAGCAACTC
GGTCGCCGCATACACTATTCTCAGAATGACTTGGTTGAGTACTCACCAGTCACAGAAAAGCATCTTACGG
ATGGCATGACAGTAAGAGAATTATGCAGTGCTGCCATAACCATGAGTGATAACACTGCGGCCAACTTACT
TCTGACAACGATCGGAGGACCGAAGGAGCTAACCGCTTTTTTGCACAACATGGGGGATCATGTAACTCGC
CTTGATCGTTGGGAACCGGAGCTGAATGAAGCCATACCAAACGACGAGCGTGACACCACGATGCCTGTAG
CGATGGCAACAACGTTGCGCAAACTATTAACTGGCGAACTACTTACTCTAGCTTCCCGGCAACAATTAAT
AGACTGGATGGAGGCGGATAAAGTTGCAGGACCACTTCTGCGCTCGGCCCTTCCGGCTGGCTGGTTTATT
GCTGATAAATCCGGAGCCGGTGAGCGTGGTTCTCGCGGTATCATCGCAGCGCTGGGGCCAGATGGTAAGC
CCTCCCGTATCGTAGTTATCTACACGACGGGGAGTCAGGCAACTATGGATGAACGAAATAGACAGATCGC
TGAGATAGGTGCCTCACTGATTAAGCATTGGTAAGCGGCGCGCCATCGAATGGCGCAAAACCTTTCGCGG
TATGGCATGATAGCGCCCGGAAGAGAGTCAATTCAGGGTGGTGAATATGAAACCAGTAACGTTATACGAT
GTCGCAGAGTATGCCGGTGTCTCTTATCAGACCGTTTCCCGCGTGGTGAACCAGGCCAGCCACGTTTCTG
CGAAAACGCGGGAAAAAGTGGAAGCGGCGATGGCGGAGCTGAATTACATTCCCAACCGCGTGGCACAACA
ACTGGCGGGCAAACAGTCGTTGCTGATTGGCGTTGCCACCTCCAGTCTGGCCCTGCACGCGCCGTCGCAA
ATTGTCGCGGCGATTAAATCTCGCGCCGATCAACTGGGTGCCAGCGTGGTGGTGTCGATGGTAGAACGAA
GCGGCGTCGAAGCCTGTAAAGCGGCGGTGCACAATCTTCTCGCGCAACGCGTCAGTGGGCTGATCATTAA
CTATCCGCTGGATGACCAGGATGCCATTGCTGTGGAAGCTGCCTGCACTAATGTTCCGGCGTTATTTCTT
GATGTCTCTGACCAGACACCCATCAACAGTATTATTTTCTCCCATGAGGACGGTACGCGACTGGGCGTGG
AGCATCTGGTCGCATTGGGTCACCAGCAAATCGCGCTGTTAGCGGGCCCATTAAGTTCTGTCTCGGCGCG
TCTGCGT
Features (pLannotate 1.2.2; 14 found; start..end, strand, type, name):
    578..1166    +  rep_origin     ori: high-copy-number ColE1/pMB1/pBR322/pUC origin of replication
   1391..1408    +  terminator     rrnB T2 terminator (fragment): transcription terminator T2 from the E. coli rrnB gene
   1433..1452    -  CDS            lacZα (fragment): LacZα fragment of β-galactosidase; lacZ fragment
   1915..1933    +  promoter       T7 promoter: promoter for bacteriophage T7 RNA polymerase
   1934..1958    +  protein_bind   lac operator: The lac repressor binds to the lac operator to inhibit transcription in E. coli. This inhibition can be relieved by adding lactose or isopropyl-β-D-thiogalactopyranoside (IPTG). lac repressor encoded by lacI
   2001..2477    +  CDS            LUCI_OPLGR (fragment): Experimental evidence at protein level: Swiss-Prot protein existence level 1. Catalytic subunit of oplophorus-luciferin 2-monooxygenase. Oxidoreductase that converts coelenterazine (the oplophorus luciferin) to coelenteramide under emission of blue light with a maximum at 454 nm. Is also active with bisdeoxycoelenterazine. From Oplophorus gracilirostris (Luminous shrimp).
   2506..2553    +  terminator     T7 terminator: transcription terminator for bacteriophage T7 RNA polymerase
   2613..2653    -  terminator     rrnB T1 terminator (fragment): transcription terminator T1 from the E. coli rrnB gene
   2655..2770    -  ncRNA          5S rRNA: Accession: RF00001 - 5S ribosomal RNA
   2801..2825    +  CDS            KanR (fragment): aminoglycoside phosphotransferase; aph(3')-Ia; confers resistance to kanamycin
   2855..2951    +  promoter       AmpR promoter (fragment): bla
   2954..3814    +  CDS            AmpR: β-lactamase; bla; confers resistance to ampicillin, carbenicillin, and related antibiotics
   3823..3896    +  promoter       lacI promoter (fragment): lacI
   3897..489     +  CDS            lacI (across the origin): LACI_ECOLI - Experimental evidence at protein level: Swiss-Prot protein existence level 1. Repressor of the lactose operon. Binds allolactose as an inducer. From Escherichia coli (strain K12).
