[The description below was written by a language model from this plasmid's Addgene catalogue record and pLannotate feature annotations shown in this document.]
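Description:
T7-LacO-LgBiT is a bacterial expression plasmid built on the commercial pJ414 backbone, roughly 4.5 kb in total, for producing the LgBiT protein in E. coli. It replicates from a high-copy ColE1/pUC-type origin and is selected with ampicillin through a β-lactamase (AmpR) gene driven by its own promoter. The plasmid also carries a full lacI gene with its promoter, so the lac repressor is supplied in cis.

The expression cassette consists of a bacteriophage T7 promoter immediately followed by a lac operator, then the LgBiT coding sequence, and a T7 terminator downstream. LgBiT is the large fragment of a split luciferase engineered from the catalytic subunit of the Oplophorus gracilirostris (luminous shrimp) luciferase, which the annotation detects as a partial match to that enzyme. On its own it has little activity, but it regains light output with a coelenterazine-type substrate when complemented by a small partner peptide. According to the catalogue entry, a C-terminal 6xHis tag is contributed by the backbone, which would allow metal-affinity purification, although the tag is not separately annotated in the feature table. Transcription requires a host that supplies T7 RNA polymerase, and the LacI/operator pairing keeps expression repressed until an inducer such as IPTG is added. Short rrnB terminator fragments and a 5S rRNA segment flank the cassette and probably insulate it from read-through. The brief lacZα and KanR matches appear to be non-functional backbone remnants.

The plasmid was deposited with work on split-luciferase molecular tension sensors that give a bioluminescent readout of mechanical force, where recombinant LgBiT presumably serves as the complementing component, though the record states only that the plasmid expresses LgBiT in bacteria.
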