Addgene plasmid #216779: T7-LacO-LgBiT
Purpose: Expresses LgBiT in bacteria
Depositing lab: Alex Dunn. Depositing organization: Stanford University. Publication: Split Luciferase Molecular Tension Sensors for Bioluminescent Readout of Mechanical Forces in Biological Systems. Zhong BL, Elliot JM, Wang P, Li H, Hall RN, Wang B, Prakash M, Dunn AR. ACS Sens. 2024 Jul 26;9(7):3489-3495. doi: 10.1021/acssensors.3c02664. Epub 2024 Jul 7. PubMed 38973210.
Backbone
  Vector backbone: pJ414
  Backbone manufacturer: ATUM
  Backbone size w/o insert (bp): 4000
  Total vector size (bp): 4500
  Vector type: Bacterial Expression
Growth in bacteria
  Bacterial resistance: Ampicillin, 100 μg/mL
  Growth temperature: 37°C
  Growth strain: DH5alpha
  Copy number: High Copy
Gene/Insert
  Gene/Insert name: LgBiT
  Species: Synthetic; O. gracilirostris
  Tag / fusion protein: 6xHis (C terminal on backbone)
Terms and licenses: Academic/Nonprofit Terms; Industry Terms: Not Available to Industry
How to cite: T7-LacO-LgBiT was a gift from Alex Dunn (Addgene plasmid # 216779 ; http://n2t.net/addgene:216779 ; RRID:Addgene_216779)
